>Addgene plasmid #171086 | pQ-Elo-HB-C-A(1-630) | addgene full sequence | sequence record 335555 | Addgene NGS Result
CTCGAGCTTAATTAACAACACCATTTGTCGAGAAATCATAAAAAATTTATTTGCTTTGTGAGCGGATAAC
AATTATAATAGATTCAATTGTGAGCGGATAACAATTTCACACAGAATTCATTAAAGAGGAGAAATTAACT
ATGAAACATCACCATCACCATCACCATGGTGCT
[312 nt withheld, positions 174-485]
CCCCAGGACTCGGGAAGCAGTGCCAATGAACAAGCCGTGCAGTGAGGATCCAGTCTTCGCATGCATGAAG
ACGCGGCCGCCTAGGACCCAGCTTTCTTGTACAAAGTGGTAAGCTTAATTAGCTGAGCTTGGACTCCTGT
TGATAGATCCAGTAATGACCTCAGAACTCCATCTGGATTTGTTCAGAACGCTCGGTTGCCGCCGGGCGTT
TTTTATTGGTGAGAATCCAAGTAACAACACCATTTGTCGAGAAATCATAAAAAATTTATTTGCTTTGTGA
GCGGATAACAATTATAATAGATTCAATTGTGAGCGGATAACAATTTCACACAGAATTCATTAAAGAGGAG
AAATTAACTATGGATGGAGAGGAGAAAACCTATGGTGGCTGTGAAGGACCTGATGCC
[288 nt withheld, positions 893-1180]
TAAGGATCCAGTCTTCGCATGCATGAAGACGCGGCCGCCTAGGACCCAGCTTTCTTGTACAAAGTGGTAA
GCTTAATTAGCTGAGCTTGGACTCCTGTTGATAGATCCAGTAATGACCTCAGAACTCCATCTGGATTTGT
TCAGAACGCTCGGTTGCCGCCGGGCGTTTTTTATTGGTGAGAATCCAAGTAACAACACCATTTGTCGAGA
AATCATAAAAAATTTATTTGCTTTGTGAGCGGATAACAATTATAATAGATTCAATTGTGAGCGGATAACA
ATTTCACACAGAATTCATTAAAGAGGAGAAATTAACCATGGCGGCGGAGTCGGCGCTCCAAGTTGTGGAG
AAGCTGCAGGCGCGCCTGGCCGCGAACCCGGACCCTAAGAAGCTATTGAAATATTTGAAGAAACTCTCCA
CCCTGCCTATTACAGTAGACATTCTTGCGGAGACTGGGGTTGGGAAAACAGTAAATAGCTTGCGAAAACA
CGAGCATGTTGGAAGCTTTGCCAGGGACCTAGTGGCCCAGTGGAAGAAGCTGGTTCCTGTGGAACGAAAT
GCTGAGCCTGATGAACAGGACTTTGAGAAGAGCAATTCCCGAAAGCGCCCTCGGGATGCCCTGCAGAAGG
AGGAGGAGATGGAGGGGGACTACCAAGAAACCTGGAAAGCCACGGGGAGCCGATCCTATAGCCCTGACCA
CAGGCAGAAGAAACATAGGAAACTCTCGGAGCTCGAGAGACCTCACAAAGTGTCTCACGGTCATGAGAGG
AGAGATGAGAGAAAGAGGTGTCACAGAATGTCACCAACTTACTCTTCAGACCCTGAGTCTTCTGATTATG
GCCATGTTCAATCCCCTCCATCTTGTACCAGTCCTCATCAGATGTACGTCGACCACTACAGATCCCTGGA
GGAGGACCAGGAGCCCATTGTTTCACACCAGAAGCCTGGGAAAGGCCACAGCAATGCCTTTCAGGACAGA
CTCGGGGCCAGCCAAGAACGACACCTGGGTGAACCCCATGGGAAAGGGGTTGTGAGTCAAAACAAGGAGC
ACAAATCTTCCCACAAGGACAAACGCCCCGTGGATGCCAAGAGTGATGAGAAGGCCTCTGTGGTGAGCAG
AGAGAAATCACACAAGGCCCTCTCCAAAGAGGAGAACCGAAGGCCACCCTCAGGGGACAATGCAAGGGAG
AAACCGCCCTCTAGTGGCGTAAAGAAAGAGAAGGACAGAGAGGGCAGCAGCCTGAAGAAGAAGTGTTTGC
CTCCCTCAGAGGCCGCTTCAGACAACCACCTGAAAAAGCCAAAGCACAGAGACCCAGAGAAAGCCAAATT
GGACAAAAGCAAGCAAGGTCTGGACAGCTTTGACACAGGAAAAGGAGCAGGAGACCTGTTGCCCAAGGTA
AAAGAGAAGGGTTCTAACAACCTAAAGACTCCAGAAGGGAAAGTCAAAACTAATTTGGATAGAAAGTCAC
TGGGCTCCCTCCCTAAAGTTGAGGAGACAGATATGGAGGATGAATTCGAGCAGCCAACCATGTCTTTTGA
ATCCTACCTCAGCTATGACCAGCCCCGGAAGAAAAAGAAAAAGATTGTGAAAACTTCAGCCACGGCACTT
GGAGATAAAGGACTTAAAAAAAATGACTCTAAAAGCACTGGTAAAAACTTGGACTCAGTTCAGAAATTAC
CCAAGGTGAACAAAACCAAGTCAGAGAAGCCGGCTGGAGCTGATTTAGCCAAGCTGAGAAAGGTGCCTGA
TGTGTTGCCAGTGTTGCCAGACCTCCCGTTACCCGCGATACAGGCCAATTACCGTCCACTGCCTTCCCTC
GAGCTGATATCCTCCTTCCAGCCAAAGCGAAAAGCGTTCTCTTCACCCCAGGAAGAAGAAGAAGCTGGAT
TTACTGGGCGCAGAATGAATTCCAAGATGCAGGTGTATTCTGGTTCCAAGTGTGCCTATCTCCCTAAAAT
GATGACCTTGCACCAGCAATGCATCCGAGTACTTAAAAACAACATCGATTCAATCTTTGAAGTGGGAGGA
GTCCCATACTCTGTTCTTGAACCCGTTTTGGAGAGGTGTACACCTGATCAGCTGTATCGCATAGAGGAAT
ACAATCATGTATTAATTGAAGAAACAGATCAATTATGGAAAGTTCATTGTCACCGAGACTTTAAGGAAGA
AAGACCCGAAGAGTATGAGTCGTGGCGAGAGATGTACTAAGGATCCAGTCTTCGCATGCATGAAGACGCG
GCCGCCTAGGACCCAGCTTTCTTGTACAAAGTGGTAAGCTTAATTAGCTGAGCTTGGACTCCTGTTGATA
GATCCAGTAATGACCTCAGAACTCCATCTGGATTTGTTCAGAACGCTCGGTTGCCGCCGGGCGTTTTTTA
TTGGTGAGAATCCAAGTAACAACACCATTTAAATGGAGTGGTTACAAATGGAGTGGTTACAAATGGAGTG
GTTAATTAAGGCTAGCTTGGCGAGATTTTCAGGAGCTAAGGAAGCTAAAATGGAGAAAAAAATCACTGGA
TATACCACCGTTGATATATCCCAATGGCATCGTAAAGAACATTTTGAGGCATTTCAGTCAGTTGCTCAAT
GTACCTATAACCAGACCGTTCAGCTGGATATTACGGCCTTTTTAAAGACCGTAAAGAAAAATAAGCACAA
GTTTTATCCGGCCTTTATTCACATTCTTGCCCGCCTGATGAATGCTCATCCGGAATTTCGTATGGCAATG
AAAGACGGTGAGCTGGTGATATGGGATAGTGTTCACCCTTGTTACACCGTTTTCCATGAGCAAACTGAAA
CGTTTTCATCGCTCTGGAGTGAATACCACGACGATTTCCGGCAGTTTCTACACATATATTCGCAAGATGT
GGCGTGTTACGGTGAAAACCTGGCCTATTTCCCTAAAGGGTTTATTGAGAATATGTTTTTCGTCTCAGCC
AATCCCTGGGTGAGTTTCACCAGTTTTGATTTAAACGTGGCCAATATGGACAACTTCTTCGCCCCCGTTT
TCACCATGGGCAAATATTATACGCAAGGCGACAAGGTGCTGATGCCGCTGGCGATTCAGGTTCATCATGC
CGTTTGTGATGGCTTCCATGTCGGCAGAATGCTTAATGAATTACAACAGTACTGCGATGAGTGGCAGGGC
GGGGCGTAATTTTTTTAAGGCAGTTATTGGTGCCCTTAAACGCCTGGGGTAATGACTCTCTAGCTTGAGG
CATCAAATAAAACGAAAGGCTCAGTCGAAAGACTGGGCCTTTCGTTTTATCTGTTGTTTGTCGGTGAACG
CTCTCCTGAGTAGGACAAATCCGCCCTCTAGATTACGTGCAGTCGATGATAAGCTGTCAAACATGAGAAT
TGTGCCTAATGAGTGAGCTAACTTACATTAATTGCGTTGCGCTCACTGCCCGCTTTCCAGTCGGGAAACC
TGTCGTGCCAGCTGCATTAATGAATCGGCCAACGCGCGGGGAGAGGCGGTTTGCGTATTGGGCGCCAGGG
TGGTTTTTCTTTTCACCAGTGAGACGGGCAACAGCTGATTGCCCTTCACCGCCTGGCCCTGAGAGAGTTG
CAGCAAGCGGTCCACGCTGGTTTGCCCCAGCAGGCGAAAATCCTGTTTGATGGTGGTTAACGGCGGGATA
TAACATGAGCTGTCTTCGGTATCGTCGTATCCCACTACCGAGATATCCGCACCAACGCGCAGCCCGGACT
CGGTAATGGCGCGCATTGCGCCCAGCGCCATCTGATCGTTGGCAACCAGCATCGCAGTGGGAACGATGCC
CTCATTCAGCATTTGCATGGTTTGTTGAAAACCGGACATGGCACTCCAGTCGCCTTCCCGTTCCGCTATC
GGCTGAATTTGATTGCGAGTGAGATATTTATGCCAGCCAGCCAGACGCAGACGCGCCGAGACAGAACTTA
ATGGGCCCGCTAACAGCGCGATTTGCTGGTGACCCAATGCGACCAGATGCTCCACGCCCAGTCGCGTACC
GTCTTCATGGGAGAAAATAATACTGTTGATGGGTGTCTGGTCAGAGACATCAAGAAATAACGCCGGAACA
TTAGTGCAGGCAGCTTCCACAGCAATGGCATCCTGGTCATCCAGCGGATAGTTAATGATCAGCCCACTGA
CGCGTTGCGCGAGAAGATTGTGCACCGCCGCTTTACAGGCTTCGACGCCGCTTCGTTCTACCATCGACAC
CACCACGCTGGCACCCAGTTGATCGGCGCGAGATTTAATCGCCGCGACAATTTGCGACGGCGCGTGCAGG
GCCAGACTGGAGGTGGCAACGCCAATCAGCAACGACTGTTTGCCCGCCAGTTGTTGTGCCACGCGGTTGG
GAATGTAATTCAGCTCCGCCATCGCCGCTTCCACTTTTTCCCGCGTTTTCGCAGAAACGTGGCTGGCCTG
GTTCACCACGCGGGAAACGGTCTGATAAGAGACACCGGCATACTCTGCGACATCGTATAACGTTACTGGT
TTCACATTCACCACCCTGAATTGACTCTCTTCCGGGCGCTATCATGCCATACCGCGAAAGGTTTTGCACC
ATTCGATGGTGTCGGAATTTCGGGCAGCGTTGGGTCCTGGCCACGGGTGCGCATGATCTAGAGCTGCCTC
GCGCGTTTCGGTGATGACGGTGAAAACCTCTGACACATGCAGCTCCCGGAGACGGTCACAGCTTGTCTGT
AAGCGGATGCCGGGAGCAGACAAGCCCGTCAGGGCGCGTCAGCGGGTGTTGGCGGGTGTCGGGGCGCAGC
CATGACCCAGTCACGTAGCGATAGCGGAGTGTATACTGGCTTAACTATGCGGCATCAGAGCAGATTGTAC
TGAGAGTGCACCACATGCGGTGTGAAATACCGCACAGATGCGTAAGGAGAAAATACCGCATCAGGCGCTC
TTCCGCTTCCTCGCTCACTGACTCGCTGCGCTCGGTCGTTCGGCTGCGGCGAGCGGTATCAGCTCACTCA
AAGGCGGTAATACGGTTATCCACAGAATCAGGGGATAACGCAGGAAAGAACATGTGAGCAAAAGGCCAGC
AAAAGGCCAGGAACCGTAAAAAGGCCGCGTTGCTGGCGTTTTTCCATAGGCTCCGCCCCCCTGACGAGCA
TCACAAAAATCGACGCTCAAGTCAGAGGTGGCGAAACCCGACAGGACTATAAAGATACCAGGCGTTTCCC
CCTGGAAGCTCCCTCGTGCGCTCTCCTGTTCCGACCCTGCCGCTTACCGGATACCTGTCCGCCTTTCTCC
CTTCGGGAAGCGTGGCGCTTTCTCATAGCTCACGCTGTAGGTATCTCAGTTCGGTGTAGGTCGTTCGCTC
CAAGCTGGGCTGTGTGCACGAACCCCCCGTTCAGCCCGACCGCTGCGCCTTATCCGGTAACTATCGTCTT
GAGTCCAACCCGGTAAGACACGACTTATCGCCACTGGCAGCAGCCACTGGTAACAGGATTAGCAGAGCGA
GGTATGTAGGCGGTGCTACAGAGTTCTTGAAGTGGTGGCCTAACTACGGCTACACTAGAAGGACAGTATT
TGGTATCTGCGCTCTGCTGAAGCCAGTTACCTTCGGAAAAAGAGTTGGTAGCTCTTGATCCGGCAAACAA
ACCACCGCTGGTAGCGGTGGTTTTTTTGTTTGCAAGCAGCAGATTACGCGCAGAAAAAAAGGATCTCAAG
AAGATCCTTTGATCTTTTCTACGGGGTCTGACGCTCAGTGGAACGAAAACTCACGTTAAGGGATTTTGGT
CATGAGATTATCAAAAAGGATCTTCACCTAGATCCTTTTAAATTAAAAATGAAGTTTTAAATCAATCTAA
AGTATATATGAGTAAACTTGGTCTGACAGTTACCAATGCTTAATCAGTGAGGCACCTATCTCAGCGATCT
GTCTATTTCGTTCATCCATAGTTGCCTGACTCCCCGTCGTGTAGATAACTACGATACGGGAGGGCTTACC
ATCTGGCCCCAGTGCTGCAATGATACCGCGAGACCCACGCTCACCGGCTCCAGATTTATCAGCAATAAAC
CAGCCAGCCGGAAGGGCCGAGCGCAGAAGTGGTCCTGCAACTTTATCCGCCTCCATCCAGTCTATTAATT
GTTGCCGGGAAGCTAGAGTAAGTAGTTCGCCAGTTAATAGTTTGCGCAACGTTGTTGCCATTGCTACAGG
CATCGTGGTGTCACGCTCGTCGTTTGGTATGGCTTCATTCAGCTCCGGTTCCCAACGATCAAGGCGAGTT
ACATGATCCCCCATGTTGTGCAAAAAAGCGGTTAGCTCCTTCGGTCCTCCGATCGTTGTCAGAAGTAAGT
TGGCCGCAGTGTTATCACTCATGGTTATGGCAGCACTGCATAATTCTCTTACTGTCATGCCATCCGTAAG
ATGCTTTTCTGTGACTGGTGAGTACTCAACCAAGTCATTCTGAGAATAGTGTATGCGGCGACCGAGTTGC
TCTTGCCCGGCGTCAATACGGGATAATACCGCGCCACATAGCAGAACTTTAAAAGTGCTCATCATTGGAA
AACGTTCTTCGGGGCGAAAACTCTCAAGGATCTTACCGCTGTTGAGATCCAGTTCGATGTAACCCACTCG
TGCACCCAACTGATCTTCAGCATCTTTTACTTTCACCAGCGTTTCTGGGTGAGCAAAAACAGGAAGGCAA
AATGCCGCAAAAAAGGGAATAAGGGCGACACGGAAATGTTGAATACTCATACTCTTCCTTTTTCAATATT
ATTGAAGCATTTATCAGGGTTATTGTCTCATGAGCGGATACATATTTGAATGTATTTAGAAAAATAAACA
AATAGGGGTTCCGCGCACATTTCCCCGAAAAGTGCCACCTGACGTCTAAGAAACCATTATTATCATGACA
TTAACCTATAAAAATAGGCGTATCACGAGGCCCTTTCGTCTTCAC
Features (pLannotate 1.2.2; 28 found; start..end, strand, type, name):
     36..80      +  promoter       T5 promoter: bacteriophage T5 promoter for E. coli RNA polymerase, with embedded lac operator
     88..104     +  protein_bind   lac operator: The lac repressor binds to the lac operator to inhibit transcription in E. coli. This inhibition can be relieved by adding lactose or isopropyl-β-D-thiogalactopyranoside (IPTG). lac repressor encoded by lacI
    147..167     +  CDS            7xHis: 6xHis affinity tag
    174..527     +  CDS            ELOB (sequence partly withheld): ELOB_HUMAN - Also known as TCEB2. Experimental evidence at protein level: Swiss-Prot protein existence level 1. The elongin BC complex seems to be involved as an adapter protein in the proteasomal degradation of target proteins via different E3 ubiquitin ligase complexes, including the von Hippel-Lindau ubiquitination complex CBC(VHL). By binding to BC-box motifs it seems to link target recruitment subunits, like VHL and members of the SOCS box family, to Cullin/RBX1 modules that activate E2 ubiquitination enzymes. From Homo sapiens (Human).
    571..595     -  protein_bind   attB2: mutant version of attB; recombination site for the Gateway® BP reaction BP Clonase™
    617..711     +  terminator     lambda t0 terminator: transcription terminator from phage lambda
    740..784     +  promoter       T5 promoter: bacteriophage T5 promoter for E. coli RNA polymerase, with embedded lac operator
    792..808     +  protein_bind   lac operator: The lac repressor binds to the lac operator to inhibit transcription in E. coli. This inhibition can be relieved by adding lactose or isopropyl-β-D-thiogalactopyranoside (IPTG). lac repressor encoded by lacI
    845..1180    +  CDS            ELOC (sequence partly withheld): ELOC_BOVIN - Also known as TCEB1. Experimental evidence at protein level: Swiss-Prot protein existence level 1. The elongin BC complex seems to be involved as an adapter protein in the proteasomal degradation of target proteins via different E3 ubiquitin ligase complexes, including the von Hippel-Lindau ubiquitination complex CBC(VHL). By binding to BC-box motifs it seems to link target recruitment subunits, like VHL and members of the SOCS box family, to Cullin/RBX1 modules that activate E2 ubiquitination enzymes. From Bos taurus (Bovine).
   1224..1248    -  protein_bind   attB2: mutant version of attB; recombination site for the Gateway® BP reaction BP Clonase™
   1270..1364    +  terminator     lambda t0 terminator: transcription terminator from phage lambda
   1393..1437    +  promoter       T5 promoter: bacteriophage T5 promoter for E. coli RNA polymerase, with embedded lac operator
   1445..1461    +  protein_bind   lac operator: The lac repressor binds to the lac operator to inhibit transcription in E. coli. This inhibition can be relieved by adding lactose or isopropyl-β-D-thiogalactopyranoside (IPTG). lac repressor encoded by lacI
   1498..3420    +  CDS            ELOA (fragment): ELOA1_HUMAN - Also known as TCEB3. Experimental evidence at protein level: Swiss-Prot protein existence level 1. SIII, also known as elongin, is a general transcription elongation factor that increases the RNA polymerase II transcription elongation past template-encoded arresting sites. Subunit A is transcriptionally active and its transcription activity is strongly enhanced by binding to the dimeric complex of the SIII regulatory subunits B and C (elongin BC complex). From Homo sapiens (Human).
   3431..3455    -  protein_bind   attB2: mutant version of attB; recombination site for the Gateway® BP reaction BP Clonase™
   3477..3571    +  terminator     lambda t0 terminator: transcription terminator from phage lambda
   3651..3679    +  promoter       cat promoter (fragment): promoter of the E. coli cat gene encoding chloramphenicol acetyltransferase
   3680..4336    +  CDS            cat: CAT_ECOLX - Experimental evidence at protein level: Swiss-Prot protein existence level 1. This enzyme is an effector of chloramphenicol resistance in bacteria. From Escherichia coli. This protein is used as a marker in many commonly used cloning vectors, such as pACYC184.
   4404..4490    +  terminator     rrnB T1 terminator: Escherichia coli rrnB; transcription terminator T1 from the E. coli rrnB gene
   4513..4530    -  promoter       tet promoter (fragment): E. coli promoter for tetracycline efflux protein gene
   4549..4570    -  protein_bind   CAP binding site: CAP binding activates transcription in the presence of cAMP. E. coli catabolite activator protein
   4583..5665    -  CDS            lacI: lac repressor; lacI; The lac repressor binds to the lac operator to inhibit transcription in E. coli. This inhibition can be relieved by adding lactose or isopropyl-β-D-thiogalactopyranoside (IPTG).
   5666..5743    -  promoter       lacIq promoter: lacI (mutant); In the lacIq allele, a single base change in the promoter boosts expression of the lacI gene about 10-fold.
   5792..5833    +  CDS            rop (fragment): Rop protein, which maintains plasmids at low copy number; rop
   5935..6075    +  misc_feature   bom: basis of mobility region from pBR322
   6261..6849    -  rep_origin     ori: high-copy-number ColE1/pMB1/pBR322/pUC origin of replication
   7020..7880    -  CDS            AmpR: β-lactamase; bla; confers resistance to ampicillin, carbenicillin, and related antibiotics
   7881..7985    -  promoter       AmpR promoter: bla
