[The description below was written by a language model from this plasmid's Addgene catalogue record and pLannotate feature annotations shown in this document.]
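Description:
pQ-Elo-HB-C-A(1-630) is an 8,085 bp bacterial expression plasmid built on the pQE-2 backbone for co-producing all three subunits of the human Elongin (SIII) transcription elongation complex in E. coli from a single construct. It replicates from a high-copy ColE1/pMB1-type origin and is selected with ampicillin through the bla gene. The feature table also shows a cat (chloramphenicol acetyltransferase) coding sequence preceded by only a fragment of its promoter, a pBR322 bom region and a small rop remnant. The catalogue lists only ampicillin as the selection.

The payload consists of three tandem, same-orientation expression units. Each has its own bacteriophage T5 promoter with lac operator sites and ends in a lambda t0 terminator, with an attB2-like site annotated between each coding sequence and its terminator. The first unit encodes Elongin B (ELOB/TCEB2) fused to an N-terminal His tag supplied by the backbone. The second encodes untagged Elongin C (ELOC/TCEB1); the annotation software matched it to the bovine protein, while the catalogue records it as human. The third encodes a truncated Elongin A (ELOA/TCEB3). The record describes this truncation as lacking 26 N-terminal and 142 C-terminal residues, whereas the plasmid name designates it 1-630. A plasmid-borne lacI gene driven by the lacIq promoter supplies repressor, so all three T5/lac promoters stay off until induced with IPTG.

Because only ELOB is tagged, nickel-affinity purification should recover ELOC and the ΔC-ELOA fragment through their assembly with ELOB. According to the record, the plasmid is used to produce an Elongin complex containing C-terminally deleted ELOA.
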