Addgene plasmid #171086: pQ-Elo-HB-C-A(1-630)
Purpose: Co-expresses of ΔC-ELOA containing Elongin complex in bacteria. The resulting plasmid was used to generate a single expression construct encoding all 3Elongin subunits, with a 6-His tag on ELOB
Depositing lab: Joan Conaway. Depositing organization: Stowers Institute for Medical Research. Publication: Elongin functions as a loading factor for Mediator at ATF6alpha-regulated ER stress response genes. He Y, Sato S, Tomomori-Sato C, Chen S, Goode ZH, Conaway JW, Conaway RC. Proc Natl Acad Sci U S A. 2021 Sep 28;118(39):e2108751118. doi: 10.1073/pnas.2108751118. PubMed 34544872.
Backbone
  Vector backbone: pQE-2
  Total vector size (bp): 8085
  Vector type: Bacterial Expression
Growth in bacteria
  Bacterial resistance: Ampicillin, 100 μg/mL
  Growth temperature: 37°C
  Growth strain: DH5alpha
  Copy number: High Copy
Gene/Insert 1
  Gene/Insert name: Elongin B (alt name: TCEB2)
  Species: H. sapiens (human)
  Insert size (bp): 357
  GenBank ID: NM_007108.3
  Entrez Gene: ELOB (a.k.a. SIII, TCEB2)
  Promoter: T5 promoter
  Tag / fusion protein: His (N terminal on backbone)
  Cloning method: Ligation Independent Cloning
  Sequencing primers: 5′ TGAGCGGATAACAATTTCACACAG; 3′ GGCAACCGAGCGTTCTGAAC
Gene/Insert 2
  Gene/Insert name: Elongin C (alt name: TCEB1)
  Species: H. sapiens (human)
  Insert size (bp): 339
  GenBank ID: NM_001204857.1
  Entrez Gene: ELOC (a.k.a. SIII, TCEB1)
  Promoter: T5 promoter
  Cloning method: Ligation Independent Cloning
  Sequencing primers: 5′ TGAGCGGATAACAATTTCACACAG; 3′ GGCAACCGAGCGTTCTGAAC
Gene/Insert 3
  Gene/Insert name: Elongin A (alt name: TCEB3)
  Species: H. sapiens (human)
  Insert size (bp): 1893
  Mutation: Deleted N-term 26aa and C-term 142aa for mutant expression purpose.
  GenBank ID: A0A024RAC6
  Entrez Gene: ELOA (a.k.a. ELOA1, SIII, SIII p110, TCEB3, TCEB3A)
  Promoter: T5 promoter
  Cloning method: Ligation Independent Cloning
  Sequencing primers: 5′ TGAGCGGATAACAATTTCACACAG; 3′ GGCAACCGAGCGTTCTGAAC
Terms and licenses: Academic/Nonprofit Terms; Industry Terms: Not Available to Industry
How to cite: pQ-Elo-HB-C-A(1-630) was a gift from Joan Conaway (Addgene plasmid # 171086 ; http://n2t.net/addgene:171086 ; RRID:Addgene_171086)
